>Addgene plasmid #230643 | AiP1400 - pAAV-AiE2171m-minBG-SYFP2-WPRE3-BGHpA | addgene full sequence | sequence record 466256 | Addgene NGS Result
TGGTTTGTTTGCCGGATCAAGAGCTACCAACTCTTTTTCCGAAGGTAACTGGCTTCAGCAGAGCGCAGAT
ACCAAATACTGTTCTTCTAGTGTAGCCGTAGTTAGGCCACCACTTCAAGAACTCTGTAGCACCGCCTACA
TACCTCGCTCTGCTAATCCTGTTACCAGTGGCTGCTGCCAGTGGCGATAAGTCGTGTCTTACCGGGTTGG
ACTCAAGACGATAGTTACCGGATAAGGCGCAGCGGTCGGGCTGAACGGGGGGTTCGTGCACACAGCCCAG
CTTGGAGCGAACGACCTACACCGAACTGAGATACCTACAGCGTGAGCTATGAGAAAGCGCCACGCTTCCC
GAAGGGAGAAAGGCGGACAGGTATCCGGTAAGCGGCAGGGTCGGAACAGGAGAGCGCACGAGGGAGCTTC
CAGGGGGAAACGCCTGGTATCTTTATAGTCCTGTCGGGTTTCGCCACCTCTGACTTGAGCGTCGATTTTT
GTGATGCTCGTCAGGGGGGCGGAGCCTATGGAAAAACGCCAGCAACGCGGCCTTTTTACGGTTCCTGGCC
TTTTGCTGGCCTTTTGCTCACATGTCCTGCAGGCAGCTGCGCGCTCGCTCGCTCACTGAGGCCGCCCGGG
CGTCGGGCGACCTTTGGTCGCCCGGCCTCAGTGAGCGAGCGAGCGCGCAGAGAGGGAGTGGCCAACTCCA
TCACTAGGGGTTCCTGCGGCCGCACGCGTACACACGGGCTGTCGGTGTGTGCATCTCATGGGAACACTTG
CCCTGCCAGCCCTGGGGTAGGTATATCCCTTGGGTGGTGGTAACTGAGCTGTGGCCTGGGCAGCTTCTAG
TGGCCCAGAGAAACACTGTTTTGGCTAGAAACAACTTCCTTCCAGACGAAGAGGGCCTGATGGGAAAGGG
CCTTGACTCAGCCAAGTTGGACTGTCTCACTGATCCACCCATCATCAAGGGGGCCTCCTTGTCCCCAGCT
TCACTAAGAATAAACTTTCTGGTCCTTTCTCCTGCTGCTATGTGTAATCCCAGTCCCAGCAGCTGGCAAA
GGGGCCCATGCCTCCCTCAACAACCTCCAGGCCTGTTTATTCCCTTGGACAGAAGAAAGAAAAAAAAACC
ACAATCTCTGTCAGGACTAAACAATGAGGAACAGAAAGCCCCTGCGTAATGCAGAACAAAAGGTCACTCC
TGCAAAGGGAGGTACCCAAAGCCCCAAAACATAGTCTTGGGGGCTGGGCCTCAGGGCCACTACAGGGACT
GCAGAGGGATGGGGGTGGGAATGGGGGCACTAGAGAGGGTTCACAAGTCCGGAGATTCCCAAGGCTGGGG
AGGACTAGTCTTTTACTTTAAATTAGAGAGACACAGATTCACCCCCACCCCCAGTGCATGGAGATCAGAC
ACTGAGAAATGAGGAAATGAATCCAACTTCACTTGATGCTGTCAGCATGTTTGTGTGAGCCAGTTGCTCA
GAAGATAAAGCCTCCAGCAGGGAGTAGTGGAGTGGCATATGCCTTTAATCCCAGAGCTAAGTTGGTGGGA
GCTCGGGCTGGGCATAAAAGTCAGGGCAGAGCCATCTATTGCTTACATTTGCTTCTGGGATCCAGATCTT
TCGAAGCTAGCGCTACCGGTCGCCACCATGGTGAGCAAGGGCGAGGAGCTGTTCACCGGGGTGGTGCCCA
TCCTGGTCGAGCTGGACGGCGACGTAAACGGCCACAAGTTCAGCGTGTCCGGCGAGGGCGAGGGCGATGC
CACCTACGGCAAGCTGACCCTGAAGCTGATCTGCACCACCGGCAAGCTGCCCGTGCCCTGGCCCACCCTC
GTGACCACCCTGGGCTACGGCGTGCAGTGCTTCGCCCGCTACCCCGACCACATGAAGCAGCACGACTTCT
TCAAGTCCGCCATGCCCGAAGGCTACGTCCAGGAGCGCACCATCTTCTTCAAGGACGACGGCAACTACAA
GACCCGCGCCGAGGTGAAGTTCGAGGGCGACACCCTGGTGAACCGCATCGAGCTGAAGGGCATCGACTTC
AAGGAGGACGGCAACATCCTGGGGCACAAGCTGGAGTACAACTACAACAGCCACAACGTCTATATCACCG
CCGACAAGCAGAAGAACGGCATCAAGGCCAACTTCAAGATCCGCCACAACATCGAGGACGGCGGCGTGCA
GCTCGCCGACCACTACCAGCAGAACACCCCCATCGGCGACGGCCCCGTGCTGCTGCCCGACAACCACTAC
CTGAGCTACCAGTCCAAGCTGAGCAAAGACCCCAACGAGAAGCGCGATCACATGGTCCTGCTGGAGTTCG
TGACCGCCGCCGGGATCACTCTCGGCATGGACGAGCTGTACAAGTAAGTCGACGGCGCGCCGCGGCCGCG
AATTCGATATCATAATCAACCTCTGGATTACAAAATTTGTGAAAGATTGACTGGTATTCTTAACTATGTT
GCTCCTTTTACGCTATGTGGATACGCTGCTTTAATGCCTTTGTATCATGCTATTGCTTCCCGTATGGCTT
TCATTTTCTCCTCCTTGTATAAATCCTGGTTAGTTCTTGCCACGGCGGAACTCATCGCCGCCTGCCTTGC
CCGCTGCTGGACAGGGGCTCGGCTGTTGGGCACTGACAATTCCGTGGCTCGAGAGATCTTCGACTGTGCC
TTCTAGTTGCCAGCCATCTGTTGTTTGCCCCTCCCCCGTGCCTTCCTTGACCCTGGAAGGTGCCACTCCC
ACTGTCCTTTCCTAATAAAATGAGGAAATTGCATCGCATTGTCTGAGTAGGTGTCATTCTATTCTGGGGG
GTGGGGTGGGGCAGGACAGCAAGGGGGAGGATTGGGAAGACAATAGCAGGCATGAGATCTCACGTGCGGA
CCGAGCGGCCGCAGGAACCCCTAGTGATGGAGTTGGCCACTCCCTCTCTGCGCGCTCGCTCGCTCACTGA
GGCCGGGCGACCAAAGGTCGCCCGACGCCCGGGCTTTGCCCGGGCGGCCTCAGTGAGCGAGCGAGCGCGC
AGCTGCCTGCAGGGGCGCCTGATGCGGTATTTTCTCCTTACGCATCTGTGCGGTATTTCACACCGCATA
[95 nt withheld, positions 3080-3174]
T
[46 nt withheld, positions 3176-3221]
C
[141 nt withheld, positions 3223-3363]
CCTTTGACGTTGGAGTCCACGTTCTTT
[37 nt withheld, positions 3391-3427]
ACTCTATCTCGGGCTATTCTTTTGATTTATAAGGGATTTTGCCGATTTCGGTCTATTGGTTAAAAAATGA
GCTGATTTAACAAAAATTTAACGCGAATTTTAACAAAATATTAACGTTTACAATTTTATGGTGCACTCTC
AGTACAATCTGCTCTGATGCCGCATAGTTAAGCCAGCCCCGACACCCGCCAACACCCGCTGACGCGCCCT
GACGGGCTTGTCTGCTCCCGGCATCCGCTTACAGACAAGCTGTGACCGTCTCCGGGAGCTGCATGTGTCA
GAGGTTTTCACCGTCATCACCGAAACGCGCGAGACGAAAGGGCCTCGTGATACGCCTATTTTTATAGGTT
AATGTCATGATAATAATGGTTTCTTAGACGTCAGGTGGCACTTTTCGGGGAAATGTGCGCGGAACCCCTA
TTTGTTTATTTTTCTAAATACATTCAAATATGTATCCGCTCATGAGACAATAACCCTGATAAATGCTTCA
ATAATATTGAAAAAGGAAGAGTATGAGTATTCAACATTTCCGTGTCGCCCTTATTCCCTTTTTTGCGGCA
TTTTGCCTTCCTGTTTTTGCTCACCCAGAAACGCTGGTGAAAGTAAAAGATGCTGAAGATCAGTTGGGTG
CACGAGTGGGTTACATCGAACTGGATCTCAACAGCGGTAAGATCCTTGAGAGTTTTCGCCCCGAAGAACG
TTTTCCAATGATGAGCACTTTTAAAGTTCTGCTATGTGGCGCGGTATTATCCCGTATTGACGCCGGGCAA
GAGCAACTCGGTCGCCGCATACACTATTCTCAGAATGACTTGGTTGAGTACTCACCAGTCACAGAAAAGC
ATCTTACGGATGGCATGACAGTAAGAGAATTATGCAGTGCTGCCATAACCATGAGTGATAACACTGCGGC
CAACTTACTTCTGACAACGATCGGAGGACCGAAGGAGCTAACCGCTTTTTTGCACAACATGGGGGATCAT
GTAACTCGCCTTGATCGTTGGGAACCGGAGCTGAATGAAGCCATACCAAACGACGAGCGTGACACCACGA
TGCCTGTAGCAATGGCAACAACGTTGCGCAAACTATTAACTGGCGAACTACTTACTCTAGCTTCCCGGCA
ACAATTAATAGACTGGATGGAGGCGGATAAAGTTGCAGGACCACTTCTGCGCTCGGCCCTTCCGGCTGGC
TGGTTTATTGCTGATAAATCTGGAGCCGGTGAGCGTGGGTCTCGCGGTATCATTGCAGCACTGGGGCCAG
ATGGTAAGCCCTCCCGTATCGTAGTTATCTACACGACGGGGAGTCAGGCAACTATGGATGAACGAAATAG
ACAGATCGCTGAGATAGGTGCCTCACTGATTAAGCATTGGTAACTGTCAGACCAAGTTTACTCATATATA
CTTTAGATTGATTTAAAACTTCATTTTTAATTTAAAAGGATCTAGGTGAAGATCCTTTTTGATAATCTCA
TGACCAAAATCCCTTAACGTGAGTTTTCGTTCCACTGAGCGTCAGACCCCGTAGAAAAGATCAAAGGATC
TTCTTGAGATCCTTTTTTTCTGCGCGTAATCTGCTGCTTGCAAACAAAAAAACCACCGCTACCAGCGG
Features (pLannotate 1.2.2; 14 found; start..end, strand, type, name):
    597..624     +  repeat_region  AAV2 ITR (fragment): inverted terminal repeat of adeno-associated virus serotype 2 inverted
    653..680     +  repeat_region  AAV2 ITR (fragment): inverted terminal repeat of adeno-associated virus serotype 2 inverted
   1638..2354    +  CDS            SYFP2: SYFP2 is a basic (constitutively fluorescent) yellow fluorescent protein published in 2006, derived from Aequorea victoria. It is reported to be a very rapidly-maturing monomer with moderate acid sensitivity.
   2394..2551    +  misc_feature   WPRE (fragment): woodchuck hepatitis virus posttranscriptional regulatory element
   2557..2637    +  misc_feature   WPRE (fragment): woodchuck hepatitis virus posttranscriptional regulatory element
   2654..2765    +  polyA_signal   bGH poly(A) signal: bovine growth hormone polyadenylation signal
   2883..3023    +  repeat_region  AAV2 ITR: inverted terminal repeat of adeno-associated virus serotype 2 inverted
   3028..3079    -  misc_feature   bom (fragment): basis of mobility region from pBR322
   3098..3553    +  rep_origin     f1 ori (sequence partly withheld): f1 bacteriophage origin of replication; arrow indicates direction of (+) strand synthesis
   3554..3603    -  misc_feature   bom (fragment): basis of mobility region from pBR322
   3705..3740    -  CDS            rop (fragment): Rop protein, which maintains plasmids at low copy number; rop
   3835..3939    +  promoter       AmpR promoter: bla
   3940..4800    +  CDS            AmpR: β-lactamase; bla; confers resistance to ampicillin, carbenicillin, and related antibiotics
   4971..524     +  rep_origin     ori (across the origin): high-copy-number ColE1/pMB1/pBR322/pUC origin of replication
