[The description below was written by a language model from this plasmid's Addgene catalogue record and pLannotate feature annotations shown in this document.]
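Description:
AiP1400 - pAAV-AiE2171m-minBG-SYFP2-WPRE3-BGHpA is a 5,035-nt AAV transfer plasmid built on a pAAV2 backbone, intended for packaging a reporter genome into recombinant adeno-associated virus for delivery to brain tissue. In bacteria it is maintained as a high-copy plasmid through a ColE1/pUC-type origin and selected with ampicillin via the β-lactamase gene and its own promoter. An f1 phage origin is also present, along with small remnants of pBR322 bom and rop sequences. The annotation detects one full-length AAV2 inverted terminal repeat downstream of the cassette. Upstream it detects only two short ITR fragments, which may reflect incomplete annotation or sequencing of this repetitive, structured element rather than its true state.

Between the ITRs, the AiE2171m enhancer is placed upstream of a minimal beta-globin promoter (minBG). On its own, a minimal promoter of this kind gives little transcription, so expression depends on the enhancer's activity in the cell types where it is active. Neither the enhancer nor minBG is annotated in the feature table; they presumably occupy the unannotated stretch between the upstream ITR fragments and the coding sequence, and the recorded MluI and SacI cloning sites are not annotated either. The cassette drives SYFP2, a monomeric, rapidly maturing yellow fluorescent protein derived from Aequorea victoria GFP. This is followed by WPRE3, a shortened woodchuck hepatitis virus posttranscriptional element (seen as two WPRE fragments) that boosts transcript expression while saving packaging space, and by the bovine growth hormone polyadenylation signal.

The construct is part of a collection of enhancer AAVs for genetic access to cortical cell types. It serves to label specific brain cell populations with fluorescence, although the record does not state which population AiE2171m targets.
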