Addgene plasmid #230643: AiP1400 - pAAV-AiE2171m-minBG-SYFP2-WPRE3-BGHpA
Purpose: AiE2171m is an enhancer sequence, designed to drive AAV-mediated transgene expression in specific populations of brain cells
Depositing lab: Allen Institute for Brain Science & Bosiljka Tasic. Depositing organization: Allen Institute. Publication: A suite of enhancer AAVs and transgenic mouse lines for genetic access to cortical cell types. Ben-Simon Y, Hooper M, Narayan S, Daigle TL, Dwivedi D, Way SW, Oster A, Stafford DA, Mich JK, Taormina MJ, Martinez RA, Opitz-Araya X, Roth JR, Alexander JR, Allen S, Amster A, Arbuckle J, Ayala A, Baker PM, Bakken TE, Barcelli T, Barta S, Bendrick J, Bertagnolli D, Bielstein C, Bishwakarma P, Bowlus J, Boyer G, Brouner K, Casian B, Casper T, Chakka AB, Chakrabarty R, Chance RK, Chavan S, Clark M, Colbert K, Collman F, Daniel S, Departee M, DiValentin P, Donadio N, Dotson N, Egdorf T, Fliss T, Gabitto M, Garcia J, Gary A, Gasperini M, Gloe J, Goldy J, Gore BB, Graybuck L, Greisman N, Haeseleer F, Halterman C, Haradon Z, Hastings SD, Helback O, Ho W, Hockemeyer D, Huang C, Huff S, Hunker A, Johansen N, Jones D, Juneau Z, Kalmbach B, Kannan M, Khem S, Kussick E, Kutsal R, Larsen R, Lee C, Lee AY, Leibly M, Lenz GH, Li S, Liang E, Lusk N, Madigan Z, Malloy J, Malone J, McCue R, Melchor J, Mollenkopf T, Moosman S, Morin E, Newman D, Ng L, Ngo K, Omstead V, Otto S, Oyama A, Pena N, Pham T, Phillips E, Pom CA, Potekhina L, Ransford S, Ray PL, Rette D, Reynoldson C, Rimorin C, Rocha D, Ruiz A, Sanchez REA, Sawyer L, Sedeno-Cortes A, Sevigny JP, Shapovalova N, Shepard N, Shulga L, Sigler AR, Siverts L, Soliman S, Somasundaram S, Staats B, Stewart K, Szelenyi E, Tieu M, Trader C, Tran A, van Velthoven CTJ, Walker M, Wang Y, Weed N, Wirthlin M, Wood T, Wynalda B, Yao Z, Zhou T, Ariza J, Dee N, Reding M, Ronellenfitch K, Mufti S, Sunkin SM, Smith KA, Esposito L, Waters J, Thyagarajan B, Yao S, Lein ES, Zeng H, Levi BP, Ngai J, Ting JT, Tasic B. Cell. 2025 May 16:S0092-8674(25)00513-6. doi: 10.1016/j.cell.2025.05.002. PubMed 40403729.
Backbone
  Vector backbone: pAAV2
  Vector type: AAV
Growth in bacteria
  Bacterial resistance: Ampicillin, 100 μg/mL
  Growth temperature: 37°C
  Growth strain: NEB Stable
  Copy number: High Copy
Gene/Insert
  Gene/Insert name: SYFP2
  Species: Synthetic
  Promoter: minBG
  Cloning method: Restriction Enzyme; 5′ cloning site MluI (unknown if destroyed); 3′ cloning site SacI (unknown if destroyed)
Terms and licenses: Academic/Nonprofit Terms; Industry Terms: Not Available to Industry
How to cite: AiP1400 - pAAV-AiE2171m-minBG-SYFP2-WPRE3-BGHpA was a gift from Allen Institute for Brain Science & Bosiljka Tasic (Addgene plasmid # 230643 ; http://n2t.net/addgene:230643 ; RRID:Addgene_230643)
